>Addgene plasmid #139852 | pLenti-X1-Neo-DDRGK1-K121R-HA | addgene full sequence | sequence record 291722 | Addgene NGS Result
AGGTGGCACTTTTCGGGGAAATGTGCGCGGAACCCCTATTTGTTTATTTTTCTAAATACATTCAAATATG
TATCCGCTCATGAGACAATAACCCTGATAAATGCTTCAATAATATTGAAAAAGGAAGAGTATGAGTATTC
AACATTTCCGTGTCGCCCTTATTCCCTTTTTTGCGGCATTTTGCCTTCCTGTTTTTGCTCACCCAGAAAC
GCTGGTGAAAGTAAAAGATGCTGAAGATCAGTTGGGTGCACGAGTGGGTTACATCGAACTGGATCTCAAC
AGCGGTAAGATCCTTGAGAGTTTTCGCCCCGAAGAACGTTTTCCAATGATGAGCACTTTTAAAGTTCTGC
TATGTGGCGCGGTATTATCCCGTATTGACGCCGGGCAAGAGCAACTCGGTCGCCGCATACACTATTCTCA
GAATGACTTGGTTGAGTACTCACCAGTCACAGAAAAGCATCTTACGGATGGCATGACAGTAAGAGAATTA
TGCAGTGCTGCCATAACCATGAGTGATAACACTGCGGCCAACTTACTTCTGACAACGATCGGAGGACCGA
AGGAGCTAACCGCTTTTTTGCACAACATGGGGGATCATGTAACTCGCCTTGATCGTTGGGAACCGGAGCT
GAATGAAGCCATACCAAACGACGAGCGTGACACCACGATGCCTGTAGCAATGGCAACAACGTTGCGCAAA
CTATTAACTGGCGAACTACTTACTCTAGCTTCCCGGCAACAATTAATAGACTGGATGGAGGCGGATAAAG
TTGCAGGACCACTTCTGCGCTCGGCCCTTCCGGCTGGCTGGTTTATTGCTGATAAATCTGGAGCCGGTGA
GCGTGGGTCTCGCGGTATCATTGCAGCACTGGGGCCAGATGGTAAGCCCTCCCGTATCGTAGTTATCTAC
ACGACGGGGAGTCAGGCAACTATGGATGAACGAAATAGACAGATCGCTGAGATAGGTGCCTCACTGATTA
AGCATTGGTAACTGTCAGACCAAGTTTACTCATATATACTTTAGATTGATTTAAAACTTCATTTTTAATT
TAAAAGGATCTAGGTGAAGATCCTTTTTGATAATCTCATGACCAAAATCCCTTAACGTGAGTTTTCGTTC
CACTGAGCGTCAGACCCCGTAGAAAAGATCAAAGGATCTTCTTGAGATCCTTTTTTTCTGCGCGTAATCT
GCTGCTTGCAAACAAAAAAACCACCGCTACCAGCGGTGGTTTGTTTGCCGGATCAAGAGCTACCAACTCT
TTTTCCGAAGGTAACTGGCTTCAGCAGAGCGCAGATACCAAATACTGTTCTTCTAGTGTAGCCGTAGTTA
GGCCACCACTTCAAGAACTCTGTAGCACCGCCTACATACCTCGCTCTGCTAATCCTGTTACCAGTGGCTG
CTGCCAGTGGCGATAAGTCGTGTCTTACCGGGTTGGACTCAAGACGATAGTTACCGGATAAGGCGCAGCG
GTCGGGCTGAACGGGGGGTTCGTGCACACAGCCCAGCTTGGAGCGAACGACCTACACCGAACTGAGATAC
CTACAGCGTGAGCTATGAGAAAGCGCCACGCTTCCCGAAGGGAGAAAGGCGGACAGGTATCCGGTAAGCG
GCAGGGTCGGAACAGGAGAGCGCACGAGGGAGCTTCCAGGGGGAAACGCCTGGTATCTTTATAGTCCTGT
CGGGTTTCGCCACCTCTGACTTGAGCGTCGATTTTTGTGATGCTCGTCAGGGGGGCGGAGCCTATGGAAA
AACGCCAGCAACGCGGCCTTTTTACGGTTCCTGGCCTTTTGCTGGCCTTTTGCTCACATGTTCTTTCCTG
CGTTATCCCCTGATTCTGTGGATAACCGTATTACCGCCTTTGAGTGAGCTGATACCGCTCGCCGCAGCCG
AACGACCGAGCGCAGCGAGTCAGTGAGCGAGGAAGCGGAAGAGCGCCCAATACGCAAACCGCCTCTCCCC
GCGCGTTGGCCGATTCATTAATGCAGCTGGCACGACAGGTTTCCCGACTGGAAAGCGGGCAGTGAGCGCA
ACGCAATTAATGTGAGTTAGCTCACTCATTAGGCACCCCAGGCTTTACACTTTATGCTTCCGGCTCGTAT
GTTGTGTGGAATTGTGAGCGGATAACAATTTCACACAGGAAACAGCTATGACCATGATTACGCCAAGCGC
GCAATTAACCCTCACTAAAGGGAACAAAAGCTGGAGCTGCAAGCTTAATGTAGTCTTATGCAATACTCTT
GTAGTCTTGCAACATGGTAACGATGAGTTAGCAACATGCCTTACAAGGAGAGAAAAAGCACCGTGCATGC
CGATTGGTGGAAGTAAGGTGGTACGATCGTGCCTTATTAGGAAGGCAACAGACGGGTCTGACATGGATTG
GACGAACCACTGAATTGCCGCATTGCAGAGATATTGTATTTAAGTGCCTAGCTCGATACATAAACGGGTC
TCTCTGGTTAGACCAGATCTGAGCCTGGGAGCTCTCTGGCTAACTAGGGAACCCACTGCTTAAGCCTCAA
TAAAGCTTGCCTTGAGTGCTTCAAGTAGTGTGTGCCCGTCTGTTGTGTGACTCTGGTAACTAGAGATCCC
TCAGACCCTTTTAGTCAGTGTGGAAAATCTCTAGCAGTGGCGCCCGAACAGGGACTTGAAAGCGAAAGGG
AAACCAGAGGAGCTCTCTCGACGCAGGACTCGGCTTGCTGAAGCGCGCACGGCAAGAGGCGAGGGGCGGC
GACTGGTGAGTACGCCAAAAATTTTGACTAGCGGAGGCTAGAAGGAGAGAGATGGGTGCGAGAGCGTCAG
TATTAAGCGGGGGAGAATTAGATCGCGATGGGAAAAAATTCGGTTAAGGCCAGGGGGAAAGAAAAAATAT
AAATTAAAACATATAGTATGGGCAAGCAGGGAGCTAGAACGATTCGCAGTTAATCCTGGCCTGTTAGAAA
CATCAGAAGGCTGTAGACAAATACTGGGACAGCTACAACCATCCCTTCAGACAGGATCAGAAGAACTTAG
ATCATTATATAATACAGTAGCAACCCTCTATTGTGTGCATCAAAGGATAGAGATAAAAGACACCAAGGAA
GCTTTAGACAAGATAGAGGAAGAGCAAAACAAAAGTAAGACCACCGCACAGCAAGCGGCCGCTGATCTTC
AGACCTGGAGGAGGAGATATGAGGGACAATTGGAGAAGTGAATTATATAAATATAAAGTAGTAAAAATTG
AACCATTAGGAGTAGCACCCACCAAGGCAAAGAGAAGAGTGGTGCAGAGAGAAAAAAGAGCAGTGGGAAT
AGGAGCTTTGTTCCTTGGGTTCTTGGGAGCAGCAGGAAGCACTATGGGCGCAGCGTCAATGACGCTGACG
GTACAGGCCAGACAATTATTGTCTGGTATAGTGCAGCAGCAGAACAATTTGCTGAGGGCTATTGAGGCGC
AACAGCATCTGTTGCAACTCACAGTCTGGGGCATCAAGCAGCTCCAGGCAAGAATCCTGGCTGTGGAAAG
ATACCTAAAGGATCAACAGCTCCTGGGGATTTGGGGTTGCTCTGGAAAACTCATTTGCACCACTGCTGTG
CCTTGGAATGCTAGTTGGAGTAATAAATCTCTGGAACAGATTTGGAATCACACGACCTGGATGGAGTGGG
ACAGAGAAATTAACAATTACACAAGCTTAATACACTCCTTAATTGAAGAATCGCAAAACCAGCAAGAAAA
GAATGAACAAGAATTATTGGAATTAGATAAATGGGCAAGTTTGTGGAATTGGTTTAACATAACAAATTGG
CTGTGGTATATAAAATTATTCATAATGATAGTAGGAGGCTTGGTAGGTTTAAGAATAGTTTTTGCTGTAC
TTTCTATAGTGAATAGAGTTAGGCAGGGATATTCACCATTATCGTTTCAGACCCACCTCCCAACCCCGAG
GGGACCCGACAGGCCCGAAGGAATAGAAGAAGAAGGTGGAGAGAGAGACAGAGACAGATCCATTCGATTA
GTGAACGGATCTCGACGGTATCGGTTAACTTTTAAAAGAAAAGGGGGGATTGGGGGGTACAGTGCAGGGG
AAAGAATAGTAGACATAATAGCAACAGACATACAAACTAAAGAATTACAAAAACAAATTACAAAATTCAA
AATTTTATCGTCCAGTGTGGTGGAATTCTGCAGATATCAACAAGTTTGTACAAAAAAGCAGGCTCCACCA
TGGGAACCGACATTGATTATTGACTAGGCTTTTGCAAAAAGCTTTGCAAAGATGGATAAAGTTTTAAACA
GAGAGGAATCTTTGCAGCTAATGGACCTTCTAGGTCTTGAAAGGAGTGGGAATTGGCTCCGGTGCCCGTC
AGTGGGCAGAGCGCACATCGCCCACAGTCCCCGAGAAGTTGGGGGGAGGGGTCGGCAATTGAACCGGTGC
CTAGAGAAGGTGGCGCGGGGTAAACTGGGAAAGTGATGTCGTGTACTGGCTCCGCCTTTTTCCCGAGGGT
GGGGGAGAACCGTATATAAGTGCAGTAGTCGCCGTGAACGTTCTTTTTCGCAACGGGTTTGCCGCCAGAA
CACAGGTAAGTGCCGTGTGTGGTTCCCGCGGGCCTGGCCTCTTTACGGGTTATGGCCCTTGCGTGCCTTG
AATTACTTCCACCTGGCTGCAGTACGTGATTCTTGATCCCGAGCTTCGGGTTGGAAGTGGGTGGGAGAGT
TCGAGGCCTTGCGCTTAAGGAGCCCCTTCGCCTCGTGCTTGAGTTGAGGCCTGGCCTGGGCGCTGGGGCC
GCCGCGTGCGAATCTGGTGGCACCTTCGCGCCTGTCTCGCTGCTTTCGATAAGTCTCTAGCCATTTAAAA
TTTTTGATGACCTGCTGCGACGCTTTTTTTCTGGCAAGATAGTCTTGTAAATGCGGGCCAAGATCTGCAC
ACTGGTATTTCGGTTTTTGGGGCCGCGGGCGGCGACGGGGCCCGTGCGTCCCAGCGCACATGTTCGGCGA
GGCGGGGCCTGCGAGCGCGGCCACCGAGAATCGGACGGGGGTAGTCTCAAGCTGGCCGGCCTGCTCTGGT
GCCTGGCCTCGCGCCGCCGTGTATCGCCCCGCCCTGGGCGGCAAGGCTGGCCCGGTCGGCACCAGTTGCG
TGAGCGGAAAGATGGCCGCTTCCCGGCCCTGCTGCAGGGAGCTCAAAATGGAGGACGCGGCGCTCGGGAG
AGCGGGCGGGTGAGTCACCCACACAAAGGAAAAGGGCCTTTCCGTCCTCAGCCGTCGCTTCATGTGACTC
CACGGAGTACCGGGCGCCGTCCAGGCACCTCGATTAGTTCTCGAGCTTTTGGAGTACGTCGTCTTTAGGT
TGGGGGGAGGGGTTTTATGCGATGGAGTTTCCCCACACTGAGTGGGTGGAGACTGAAGTTAGGCCAGCTT
GGCACTTGATGTAATTCTCCTTGGAATTTGCCCTTTTTGAGTTTGGATCTTGGTTCATTCTCAAGCCTCA
GACAGTGGTTCAAAGTTTTTTTCTTCCATTTCAGGTGTCGTGAGGAATTAGCTTGGTACTAATACGACTC
ACTATAGGGAGACCCAAGCTGGCTAGGTAAGCTTGGTACCGAGCTCGGATCCATGGTGGCGCCTGTGTGG
TACTTGGTAGCGGCGGCTCTGCTAGTCGGCTTTATCCTCTTCCTGACTCGCAGCCGGGGCCGGGCGGCAT
CAGCCGGCCAAGAGCCACTGCACAATGAGGAGCTGGCAGGAGCAGGCCGGGTGGCCCAGCCTGGGCCCCT
GGAGCCTGAGGAGCCGAGAGCTGGAGGCAGGCCTCGGCGCCGGAGGGACCTGGGCAGCCGCCTACAGGCC
CAGCGTCGAGCCCAGCGGGTGGCCTGGGCAGAAGCAGATGAGAACGAGGAGGAAGCTGTCATCCTAGCCC
AGGAGGAGGAAGGTGTCGAGAAGCCAGCGGAAACTCACCTGTCGGGGAAAATTGGAGCTAAGAGACTGCG
GAAGCTGGAGGAGAAACAAGCGCGAAAGGCCCAGCGTGAGGCAGAGGAGGCTGAACGTGAGGAGCGGAAA
CGACTCGAGTCCCAGCGCGAAGCTGAGTGGAAGAAGGAGGAGGAGCGGCTTCGCCTGGAGGAGGAGCAGA
AGGAGGAGGAGGAGAGGAAGGCCCGCGAGGAGCAGGCCCAGCGGGAGCATGAGGAGTACCTGAAACTGAA
GGAGGCCTTTGTGGTGGAGGAGGAAGGCGTAGGAGAGACCATGACTGAGGAACAGTCCCAGAGCTTCCTG
ACAGAGTTCATCAACTACATCAAGCAGTCCAAGGTTGTGCTCTTGGAAGACCTGGCTTCCCAGGTGGGCC
TACGCACTCAGGACACCATAAATCGCATCCAGGACCTGCTGGCTGAGGGGACTATAACAGGTGTGATTGA
CGACCGGGGCAAGTTCATCTACATAACCCCAGAGGAACTGGCCGCCGTGGCCAACTTCATCCGACAGCGG
GGCCGGGTGTCCATCGCCGAGCTTGCCCAAGCCAGCAACTCCCTCATCGCCTGGGGCCGGGAGTCCCCTG
CCCAAGCCCCAGCCGGTGGATCTGGAGGTTCTGGTGGAATGTACCCATACGATGTTCCAGATTACGCTTG
ATCTAGACCCAGCTTTCTTGTACAAAGTGGTTGATATCCAGCACAGTGGCGGCCGCTCGACAATCAACCT
CTGGATTACAAAATTTGTGAAAGATTGACTGGTATTCTTAACTATGTTGCTCCTTTTACGCTATGTGGAT
ACGCTGCTTTAATGCCTTTGTATCATGCTATTGCTTCCCGTATGGCTTTCATTTTCTCCTCCTTGTATAA
ATCCTGGTTGCTGTCTCTTTATGAGGAGTTGTGGCCCGTTGTCAGGCAACGTGGCGTGGTGTGCACTGTG
TTTGCTGACGCAACCCCCACTGGTTGGGGCATTGCCACCACCTGTCAGCTCCTTTCCGGGACTTTCGCTT
TCCCCCTCCCTATTGCCACGGCGGAACTCATCGCCGCCTGCCTTGCCCGCTGCTGGACAGGGGCTCGGCT
GTTGGGCACTGACAATTCCGTGGTGTTGTCGGGGAAGCTGACGTCCTTTCCATGGCTGCTCGCCTGTGTT
GCCACCTGGATTCTGCGCGGGACGTCCTTCTGCTACGTCCCTTCGGCCCTCAATCCAGCGGACCTTCCTT
CCCGCGGCCTGCTGCCGGCTCTGCGGCCTCTTCCGCGTCTTCGCCTTCGCCCTCAGACGAGTCGGATCTC
CCTTTGGGCCGCCTCCCCGCCTGGACCTGCAGGATTCTGCAGATATCCGGACTAGTGATCTAATTCTACC
GGGTAGGGGAGGCGCTTTTCCCAAGGCAGTCTGGAGCATGCGCTTTAGCAGCCCCGCTGGGCACTTGGCG
CTACACAAGTGGCCTCTGGCCTCGCACACATTCCACATCCACCGGTAGGCGCCAACCGGCTCCGTTCTTT
GGTGGCCCCTTCGCGCCACCTTCTACTCCTCCCCTAGTCAGGAAGTTCCCCCCCGCCCCGCAGCTCGCGT
CGTGCAGGACGTGACAAATGGAAGTAGCACGTCTCACTAGTCTCGTGCAGATGGACAGCACCGCTGAGCA
ATGGAAGCGGGTAGGCCTTTGGGGCAGCGGCCAATAGCAGCTTTGCTCCTTCGCTTTCTGGGCTCAGAGG
CTGGGAAGGGGTGGGTCCGGGGGCGGGCTCAGGGGCGGGCTCAGGGGCGGGGCGGGCGCCCGAAGGTCCT
CCGGAGGCCCGGCATTCTGCACGCTTCAAAAGCGCACGTCTGCCGCGCTGTTCTCCTCTTCCTCATCTCC
GGGCCTTTCGACCTGCAGCCAATATGGGATCGGCCATTGAACAAGATGGATTGCACGCAGGTTCTCCGGC
CGCTTGGGTGGAGAGGCTATTCGGCTATGACTGGGCACAACAGACAATCGGCTGCTCTGATGCCGCCGTG
TTCCGGCTGTCAGCGCAGGGGCGCCCGGTTCTTTTTGTCAAGACCGACCTGTCCGGTGCCCTGAATGAAC
TGCAGGACGAGGCAGCGCGGCTATCGTGGCTGGCCACGACGGGCGTTCCTTGCGCAGCTGTGCTCGACGT
TGTCACTGAAGCGGGAAGGGACTGGCTGCTATTGGGCGAAGTGCCGGGGCAGGATCTCCTGTCATCTCAC
CTTGCTCCTGCCGAGAAAGTATCCATCATGGCTGATGCAATGCGGCGGCTGCATACGCTTGATCCGGCTA
CCTGCCCATTCGACCACCAAGCGAAACATCGCATCGAGCGAGCACGTACTCGGATGGAAGCCGGTCTTGT
CGATCAGGATGATCTGGACGAAGAGCATCAGGGGCTCGCGCCAGCCGAACTGTTCGCCAGGCTCAAGGCG
CGCATGCCCGACGGCGAGGATCTCGTCGTGACCCATGGCGATGCCTGCTTGCCGAATATCATGGTGGAAA
ATGGCCGCTTTTCTGGATTCATCGACTGTGGCCGGCTGGGTGTGGCGGACCGCTATCAGGACATAGCGTT
GGCTACCCGTGATATTGCTGAAGAGCTTGGCGGCGAATGGGCTGACCGCTTCCTCGTGCTTTACGGTATC
GCCGCTCCCGATTCGCAGCGCATCGCCTTCTATCGCCTTCTTGACGAGTTCTTCTGAACGCGTCGCCCGC
CCCACGACCCGCAGCGCCCGACCGAAAGGAGCGCACGACCCCATGCATCTCGAGGGCCCGGTACCTTTAA
GACCAATGACTTACAAGGCAGCTGTAGATCTTAGCCACTTTTTAAAAGAAAAGGGGGGACTGGAAGGGCT
AGCTCACTCCCAACGAAGACAAGATCTGCTTTTTGCTTGTACTGGGTCTCTCTGGTTAGACCAGATCTGA
GCCTGGGAGCTCTCTGGCTAACTAGGGAACCCACTGCTTAAGCCTCAATAAAGCTTGCCTTGAGTGCTTC
AAGTAGTGTGTGCCCGTCTGTTGTGTGACTCTGGTAACTAGAGATCCCTCAGACCCTTTTAGTCAGTGTG
GAAAATCTCTAGCAGTAGTAGTTCATGTCATCTTATTATTCAGTATTTATAACTTGCAAAGAAATGAATA
TCAGAGAGTGAGAGGAACTTGTTTATTGCAGCTTATAATGGTTACAAATAAAGCAATAGCATCACAAATT
TCACAAATAAAGCATTTTTTTCACTGCATTCTAGTTGTGGTTTGTCCAAACTCATCAATGTATCTTATCA
TGTCTGGCTCTAGCTATCCCGCCCCTAACTCCGCCCATCCCGCCCCTAACTCCGCCCAGTTCCGCCCATT
CTCCGCCCCATGGCTGACTAATTTTTTTTATTTATGCAGAGGCCGAGGCCGCCTCGGCCTCTGAGCTATT
CCAGAAGTAGTGAGGAGGCTTTTTTGGAGGCCTAGGGACGTACCCAATTCGCCCTATAGTGAGTCGTATT
ACGCGCGCTCACTGGCCGTCGTTTTACAACGTCGTGACTGGGAAAACCCTGGCGTTACCCAACTTAATCG
CCTTGCAGCACATCCCCCTTTCGCCAGCTGGCGTAATAGCGAAGAGGCCCGCACCGATCGCCCTTCCCAA
CAGTTGCGCAGCCTGAATGGCGAATGGG
[124 nt withheld, positions 9549-9672]
C
[91 nt withheld, positions 9674-9764]
A
[49 nt withheld, positions 9766-9814]
CCTTTGACGTTGGAGTCCACGTTCTTT
[37 nt withheld, positions 9842-9878]
ACCCTATCTCGGTCTATTCTTTTGATTTATAAGGGATTTTGCCGATTTCGGCCTATTGGTTAAAAAATGA
GCTGATTTAACAAAAATTTAACGCGAATTTTAACAAAATATTAACGCTTACAATTT
Features (pLannotate 1.2.2; 33 found; start..end, strand, type, name):
     26..130     +  promoter       AmpR promoter: bla
    131..991     +  CDS            AmpR: β-lactamase; bla; confers resistance to ampicillin, carbenicillin, and related antibiotics
   1162..1750    +  rep_origin     ori: high-copy-number ColE1/pMB1/pBR322/pUC origin of replication
   1933..2025    +  CDS            lacI (fragment): lac repressor; lacI; The lac repressor binds to the lac operator to inhibit transcription in E. coli. This inhibition can be relieved by adding lactose or isopropyl-β-D-thiogalactopyranoside (IPTG).
   2038..2059    +  protein_bind   CAP binding site: CAP binding activates transcription in the presence of cAMP. E. coli catabolite activator protein
   2074..2104    +  promoter       lac promoter: promoter for the E. coli lac operon
   2112..2128    +  protein_bind   lac operator: The lac repressor binds to the lac operator to inhibit transcription in E. coli. This inhibition can be relieved by adding lactose or isopropyl-β-D-thiogalactopyranoside (IPTG). lac repressor encoded by lacI
   2173..2191    +  promoter       T3 promoter: promoter for bacteriophage T3 RNA polymerase
   2219..2445    +  promoter       RSV promoter: Rous sarcoma virus enhancer/promoter
   2446..2626    +  LTR            5' LTR (truncated): truncated 5' long terminal repeat (LTR) from HIV-1
   2673..2798    +  misc_feature   HIV-1 Ψ: packaging signal of human immunodeficiency virus type 1
   2782..3145    +  CDS            HIV-1 gag (fragment): gag protein from human immunodeficiency virus 1; gag
   3291..3524    +  misc_feature   RRE: The Rev response element (RRE) of HIV-1 allows for Rev-dependent mRNA export from the nucleus to the cytoplasm.
   3901..4001    +  CDS            Rev (fragment): human immunodeficiency virus 1 (HIV-1) Rev protein; rev; enhances nuclear export of unspliced and incompletely spliced viral mRNAs
   4020..4136    +  misc_feature   cPPT/CTS: central polypurine tract and central termination sequence of HIV-1
   4170..4194    +  protein_bind   attB1: mutant version of attB; recombination site for the Gateway® BP reaction BP Clonase™
   4209..4227    +  enhancer       CMV enhancer (fragment): human cytomegalovirus immediate early enhancer
   4252..4318    +  CDS            small t antigen (fragment): SV40 (simian virus 40) small t antigen
   4325..5503    +  promoter       EF-1α promoter: strong constitutive promoter for human elongation factor EF-1α
   5520..5538    +  promoter       T7 promoter: promoter for bacteriophage T7 RNA polymerase
   5583..6524    +  CDS            DDRGK1: DDRGK_HUMAN - Also known as C20orf116 From Homo sapiens (Human).
   6552..6579    +  CDS            3xHA (fragment): three tandem HA epitope tags
   6587..6611    -  protein_bind   attB2: mutant version of attB; recombination site for the Gateway® BP reaction BP Clonase™
   6642..7230    +  misc_feature   WPRE: woodchuck hepatitis virus posttranscriptional regulatory element
   7281..7780    +  promoter       PGK promoter: mouse phosphoglycerate kinase 1 promoter
   7794..8597    +  CDS            NeoR/KanR: aminoglycoside phosphotransferase from Tn5; aph(3')-II (or nptII); confers resistance to neomycin, kanamycin, and G418 (Geneticin®)
   8671..8808    +  CDS            nef (fragment): NEF_HV1LA - Experimental evidence at protein level: Swiss-Prot protein existence level 1. Extracellular Nef protein targets CD4(+) T-lymphocytes for apoptosis by interacting with CXCR4 surface receptors. From Human immunodeficiency virus type 1 group M subtype B (isolate Lai) (HIV-1).
   8794..8974    +  LTR            5' LTR (truncated): truncated 5' long terminal repeat (LTR) from HIV-1
   9046..9167    +  polyA_signal   SV40 poly(A) signal: SV40 polyadenylation signal
   9207..9342    +  rep_origin     SV40 ori: SV40 origin of replication
   9363..9381    -  promoter       T7 promoter: promoter for bacteriophage T7 RNA polymerase
   9389..9544    +  CDS            lacZα (fragment): LacZα fragment of β-galactosidase; lacZ fragment
   9549..9977    +  rep_origin     f1 ori (sequence partly withheld): f1 bacteriophage origin of replication; arrow indicates direction of (+) strand synthesis
