[The description below was written by a language model from this plasmid's Addgene catalogue record and pLannotate feature annotations shown in this document.]
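Description:
pLenti-X1-Neo-DDRGK1-K121R-HA is a lentiviral transfer plasmid built on the pLenti-X1-Neo backbone for stable expression of a mutant human DDRGK1 (also called UFBP1 or C20orf116) in mammalian cells. In bacteria it is maintained through a high-copy ColE1/pUC-type origin and selected with ampicillin via the β-lactamase gene. An f1 origin, an SV40 origin and leftover lac/lacZα cloning-vector fragments are also annotated. The viral portion has a third-generation-style layout. An RSV promoter replaces the U3 region upstream of a truncated HIV-1 5' LTR to drive genomic RNA production in packaging cells. It is followed by the Ψ packaging signal with a partial gag sequence, the Rev response element for Rev-dependent nuclear export, and the cPPT/CTS. A second truncated LTR downstream, followed by an SV40 polyadenylation signal, closes the provirus.

Between the LTRs, the human EF-1α promoter drives the DDRGK1 coding sequence. This carries a lysine-to-arginine substitution at position 121 and a C-terminal HA epitope tag, which the annotation software matches as a fragment of a 3xHA element. The cassette is flanked by attB1 and attB2 Gateway sites, although the record lists Gibson assembly as the cloning method. A WPRE downstream enhances transcript stability and expression. A separate mouse PGK promoter drives the neomycin phosphotransferase gene, so transduced cells can be selected with G418. The stated purpose is simply lentiviral expression of the cDNA. The associated publication is a genome-wide ER-phagy screen that highlights ER-resident UFMylation, but the record does not explain the specific rationale for the K121R mutation.
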