Addgene plasmid #139852: pLenti-X1-Neo-DDRGK1-K121R-HA
Purpose: Lentiviral expression of the cDNA indicated
Depositing lab: Jacob Corn. Depositing organization: University of California, Berkeley. Publication: A Genome-wide ER-phagy Screen Highlights Key Roles of Mitochondrial Metabolism and ER-Resident UFMylation. Liang JR, Lingeman E, Luong T, Ahmed S, Muhar M, Nguyen T, Olzmann JA, Corn JE. Cell. 2020 Mar 19;180(6):1160-1177.e20. doi: 10.1016/j.cell.2020.02.017. Epub 2020 Mar 10. PubMed 32160526.
Backbone
  Vector backbone: pLenti-X1-Neo
  Vector type: Lentiviral
  Selectable markers: Neomycin (select with G418)
Growth in bacteria
  Bacterial resistance: Ampicillin, 100 μg/mL
  Growth temperature: 37°C
  Growth strain: NEB Stable
  Copy number: High Copy
Gene/Insert
  Gene/Insert name: DDRGK1
  Species: H. sapiens (human)
  Mutation: K121R
  Entrez Gene: DDRGK1 (a.k.a. C20orf116, SEMDSH, UFBP1, dJ1187M17.3)
  Tag / fusion protein: HA (C terminal on insert)
  Cloning method: Gibson Cloning
Terms and licenses: Academic/Nonprofit Terms; Industry Terms: Not Available to Industry
How to cite: pLenti-X1-Neo-DDRGK1-K121R-HA was a gift from Jacob Corn (Addgene plasmid # 139852 ; http://n2t.net/addgene:139852 ; RRID:Addgene_139852)
